>Addgene plasmid #39730 | KHBD00688 | depositor partial sequence | sequence record 50170 | KHBD00688 sequence 3243 bps
ATGGATTCCTTAAATGATATAATTGACCACCAAACATTTAGCCAGGAGTTAGTTGAAGATGCATCGGAGT
TCATCACTGTGGGTCATCATTCGGAGCGCCCTTCGCAGTCCAGTCAGCAGCCTAATTCTGGACAGGATAT
GACAATGTCTATGCAAGACATAATTTCCTGTCCGGTGAAACACCGGACCTGCTCTGCATCTGGGTCGGGA
TCGGCATCGGGATCCGATTCCGTTGTCATGGTTATAGACGCACTGGGACAAGGTAACAGGCAGTCAGCAT
ATCAAATTGTGCCTCAGCAGTTGCAGCAAAGAAACATGCCATTGCCTTTCGGGCTACTTGAACGAGATAG
GCAGCATATGCAGCATGGGCGTGAGGTCAATACCAGTCCAGTGGACTTTGTATCATCAGATATAAATTTG
GATGGTCTGACTGTAGACGCAGACGTCTCCCAGACGGATCACTCTCAAGAAACGGCGGTAAAGCAGGAGC
AAAAACTACTTATTGTGCAATCCAAGAGTCAGGATCAAAGCCATAGGCGCATTCGAATGCTTGTAGACGT
TTCGAGCGTAAATTCTGGCCTTGGCGTGCACGTGGATGATATGGATGAGATTTCCTCTGATGGCGTTGGC
TGCGACGACGAAGGAGTTACGCTGAGTCACCAGCATCTTTTGGAGCAAGAGGAACAATTCGGCCTAACAA
GCCACCATCCGCATCTCCAACCTCATACACAGATCATCCATGGCTTGCACCAGAGATCAACACATTCGGA
AATGGGACTGGACAATGGGCATGGGGAGGTTCTATCGGTTATCGTCCATTCCCAGGACAGCGACAAGGAG
GACTGTGAGGAAAATGATGACGGGGATGCAGAAGGAGATTTAGAAAATGAAGACGATGATGAACGCGACT
CGCGGAGTCGTGAACAGCTGCTTAGTCACAGCTCGTATCAGACGCTGACCTCGGTGAATGATCGCCTATC
TTCGCCTGGGTTTAGTCAAACATCGTATGCTACACTCACCCCTATACAACCACTTCCGCCTATATCAACG
ATGTCCGAGAAGTTCGCCTACTCTGGCCACATCTCGGGAGGAGACAGTGGAGACACGGATGTCAATGGAG
ATGGTGCAGGTGGAGGAGTCGTTGAGGTTGGTGAAGTCACCAACCAATCCAGCGAGGCTACAGGGACTGT
TTCAATATCTAGTGGCAATGCTACATCCTCTGTGTGCTCCAACAACGATTGCAGTTCTTTTTCTGCCCTT
TCCATGCCCATAGGAAGTGGCCATTTGGGTCTAGGTGTTTTAAGCGGCGTCCAGTCACCATTTTCTTCAT
ACGAAAAGCTATCTTCGATGATTTCCCCTCCGCCTAATAACTATTTAGTCTCGTGCGATCTACATTCCTC
CGTTTCGGGACGCGTTATAAATTCATCGCACTTGCAGCTAAGTCACAACGGCAATAAAAAGGAGTCTGGA
ACACACGAACACACACATAAGCCTGCTGATGTCAATGGTGGGAAGTTTTCCTATACTGGTCACATCTCCC
GAGGTGATAGTGTAGATAATGACGTCAACGGTGAAAAGTTCTCTTTCTCTGACCATATCTCCGGTGGGGA
TAGCGGAGATGAAGATGCCAACAGAGAAAAATTCATATACTCAGATCACATCTCCGAAGGAGAAAACGGA
CCGGACGTCAATAGCGGAACGAATTGGCTCCAGATGCACTCTGAGAGGGAAGTGCGGCTCCATATGCCCG
TGCCGGCTGAGCTGGAAGCGAGGTTTCACATTTCGTCAGAGCGAAGGACTCGACTCAATGTGCCACCTGC
TCGTGGTTCTCTAAGCCGACATCTTGCTCCAAACGCTCCGATCTGCCCCGCAGATTGGAAAGCGGATGAT
TGGAAACACAGCAATGCTGGCGTTGTTAGTTTGACCGCAGATATGCCCGTGGTTGTGTCTCTTACTCCTA
CACCGCCTCCGCTAAGAGACGACTCGGTGAGCGGCATTAAACAAAACGAGCGATCATCACCAGGGCACAG
AGAACAGTACTTCCTGGACAAAAGCCAAGAACCCAGTTCCGTTGTAGCAGATCAGTGCAGTCCGGGCATC
AATGGCACCCCGCAGTCGGTGTGTGTCATTCACCAGCAGTCTCCATCAGCTCTCGGAAACGGGTTTCAAT
CAAGCAGCCAGCAGGCCAAGGTTTCCTCGTGCGCATCACCAAAAGGGACAGTGTCCTCTGGAGGTGCAGT
TTCCAACCGCATTGCAAATTCCAGTGACATGGAGGAGATCAATACTAAGGATCTGGCACAGCGCATCTCA
GCCGAACTCAAGCGATACAGCATTCCGCAGGCTATATTCGCACAACGGGTACTATGCCGATCGCAAGGCA
CCTTGTCCGATCTGCTGCGAAACCCAAAGCCGTGGTCAAAGCTGAAATCCGGCCGAGAGACGTTTCGCAG
AATGTATAAATGGCTCCAGGAGCCCGAGTTTCAGCGCATGTCTGCTCTGCGAATGGCCGCTGCCCAAATT
CCTCAGCGAGCTCCTTTGAGCTCTGGAATGTCTCTTGGGTCAGCAACAGGTCCAAGTGGCTCCACCGGCA
CAATACCGACGGACTTGGACCCACATGGCGGCCCTACGATGATCCAAAATCCTCTGACAAACGAATCGGA
CTCTTCGCCTGCATCAACACCTGTCACAAGCGTTTTGGTTGGGAGCGTCGTTAGCTGTCGTCGAAAGGAA
GAGCCCCAGATCGAACAAATGCCCCAGCCTAAAAAGCCGCGATTGGTCTTCACCGATCTCCAGCGACGAA
CATTACAAGCTATTTTCAAAGAAACTAAAAGACCTTCGAAGGAGATGCAAGTGACCATCGCGAGACAGCT
GGGACTGGAGCCTACTACAGTGGGAAATTTTTTTATGAACGCCAGAAGAAGGTCGATGGATAAGTGGCGA
GATGATGACTCCAAAAGCACTATGCATGTGGCACATAGCCGACAACAACAAGACGAACAGCAGAAAGATA
ATGCCCACACTCATAGTCAATCTCAAATTCAAGATCAAAATCACTCTCAAAATCAAGCTATCCATAATAG
CATGTCGCAAGATCCCTACTCAAATCTTCACACAACAGCTATGTCGCCTCTTGGAGCTTTTGATGAAGAC
GCTGATATGGACTTGGAACTAGAAAGTCACGACTTTGATTTAGTGGACCCCGATGAACATGGGGATACCA
ATGATCCAAACGGCGACATGTTG
