>Addgene plasmid #39730 | KHBD00688 | addgene partial sequence | sequence record 53259 | M13-F20 5'-TGTAAAACGACGGCCAGT-3'
GATTTTATTTTGACTGATAGTGACCTGTTCGTTGCAACAAATTGATGAGCAATGCTTTTTTATAATGCCA
ACTTTGTACAAAAAAGTTGGCACCATGGATTCCTTAAATGATATAATTGACCACCAAACATTTAGCCAGG
AGTTAGTTGAAGATGCATCGGAGTTCATCACTGTGGGTCATCATTCGGAGCGCCCTTCGCAGTCCAGTCA
GCAGCCTAATTCTGGACAGGATATGACAATGTCTATGCAAGACATAATTTCCTGTCCGGTGAAACACCGG
ACCTGCTCTGCATCTGGGTCGGGATCGGCATCGGGATCCGATTCCGTTGTCATGGTTATAGACGCACTGG
GACAAGGTAACAGGCAGTCAGCATATCAAATTGTGCCTCAGCAGTTGCAGCAAAGAAACATGCCATTGCC
TTTCGGGCTACTTGAACGAGATAGGCAGCATATGCAGCATGGGCGTGAGGTCAATACCAGTCCAGTGGAC
TTTGTATCATCAGATATAAATTTGGATGGTCTGACTGTAGACGCAGACGTCTCCCAGACGGATCACTCTC
AAGAAACGGCGGTAAAGCAGGAGCAAAAACTACTTATTGTGCAATCCAAGAGTCAGGATCAAAGCCATAG
GCGCATTCGAATGCTTGTAGACGTTTCGAGCGTAAATTCTGGCCTTGGCGTGCACGTGGATGATATGGAT
GAGATTTCCTCTGATGGCGTTGGCTGCGACGACGAAGGAGTTACGCTGAGTCACCAGCATCTTTTGGAGC
AAGAGGAACAATTCGGCCTA
