[The description below was written by a language model from this plasmid's Addgene catalogue record.]
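Description:
KHBD00688 is a Gateway entry clone built in the Invitrogen pDONR221 backbone (about 2.5 kb without insert) and carrying the Drosophila melanogaster gene CG1922, also known as onecut (FBgn0028996), as an insert of roughly 3.2 kb. It is a bacterial cloning plasmid rather than an expression vector. It is maintained at high copy number in E. coli under kanamycin selection, and the record lists no promoter for the insert, so the coding sequence is not meant to be expressed from this plasmid. The insert was introduced by Gateway recombination, which in a pDONR-type vector normally leaves the ORF flanked by attL sites. No feature table is provided, however, so the recombination sites, origin and marker positions cannot be confirmed from the record. M13 forward and reverse primer sites flanking the cassette are listed for sequencing the insert.

The depositor notes that the ORFs in this collection were cloned open-ended, without a stop codon. This allows the onecut coding sequence to be moved by an LR reaction into destination vectors that add C-terminal as well as N-terminal fusion partners, because translation can read through into a downstream tag or domain. The clone belongs to a Drosophila ORF resource associated with a study on automated protein-DNA interaction screening of fly regulatory elements. Its typical use is therefore as a transferable source of the onecut ORF for building expression or screening constructs, such as those used in protein-DNA interaction assays. The record does not specify which destination vectors were used.
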