Addgene plasmid #39730: KHBD00688
Depositing lab: Bart Deplancke. Depositing organization: Swiss Federal Institute of Technology (EPFL). Publication: Automated protein-DNA interaction screening of Drosophila regulatory elements. Korneel Hens, Jean-Daniel Feuz, Alina Isakova, Antonina Lagovitina, Andreas Massouras, Julien Bryois, Patrick Callaerts, Susan E. Celniker, Bart Deplancke. Nat Methods. 2011 Oct 30;8(12):1065-70. 10.1038/nmeth.1763 PubMed 22037703.
Backbone
  Vector backbone: pDONR221
  Backbone manufacturer: Invitrogen
  Backbone size w/o insert (bp): 2536
  Vector type: Gateway DONR vector
Growth in bacteria
  Bacterial resistance: Kanamycin, 50 μg/mL
  Growth temperature: 37°C
  Growth strain: DH5alpha
  Copy number: High Copy
Gene/Insert
  Gene/Insert name: CG1922 (alt names: FBgn0028996; onecut)
  Species: D. melanogaster (fly)
  Insert size (bp): 3243
  Entrez Gene: onecut (a.k.a. Dmel_CG1922, A1, CG1922, Dmel\CG1922)
  Promoter: none
  Cloning method: Gateway Cloning
  Sequencing primers: 5′ M13-F20; 3′ M13R
Terms and licenses: Academic/Nonprofit Terms; Industry Terms: Not Available to Industry
Depositor comments: Please note that the ORFs in this collection were cloned open-ended (without a stop codon).
How to cite: KHBD00688 was a gift from Bart Deplancke (Addgene plasmid # 39730 ; http://n2t.net/addgene:39730 ; RRID:Addgene_39730)
